>Addgene plasmid #140980 | pcDNA5/FRT/TO-GAlphasS-RLuc8 | addgene full sequence | sequence record 300680 | Addgene NGS Result
GACGGATCGGGAGATCTCCCGATCCCCTATGGTGCACTCTCAGTACAATCTGCTCTGATGCCGCATAGTT
AAGCCAGTATCTGCTCCCTGCTTGTGTGTTGGAGGTCGCTGAGTAGTGCGCGAGCAAAATTTAAGCTACA
ACAAGGCAAGGCTTGACCGACAATTGCATGAAGAATCTGCTTAGGGTTAGGCGTTTTGCGCTGCTTCGCG
ATGTACGGGCCAGATATACGCGTTGACATTGATTATTGACTAGTTATTAATAGTAATCAATTACGGGGTC
ATTAGTTCATAGCCCATATATGGAGTTCCGCGTTACATAACTTACGGTAAATGGCCCGCCTGGCTGACCG
CCCAACGACCCCCGCCCATTGACGTCAATAATGACGTATGTTCCCATAGTAACGCCAATAGGGACTTTCC
ATTGACGTCAATGGGTGGAGTATTTACGGTAAACTGCCCACTTGGCAGTACATCAAGTGTATCATATGCC
AAGTACGCCCCCTATTGACGTCAATGACGGTAAATGGCCCGCCTGGCATTATGCCCAGTACATGACCTTA
TGGGACTTTCCTACTTGGCAGTACATCTACGTATTAGTCATCGCTATTACCATGGTGATGCGGTTTTGGC
AGTACATCAATGGGCGTGGATAGCGGTTTGACTCACGGGGATTTCCAAGTCTCCACCCCATTGACGTCAA
TGGGAGTTTGTTTTGGCACCAAAATCAACGGGACTTTCCAAAATGTCGTAACAACTCCGCCCCATTGACG
CAAATGGGCGGTAGGCGTGTACGGTGGGAGGTCTATATAAGCAGAGCTCTCCCTATCAGTGATAGAGATC
TCCCTATCAGTGATAGAGATCGTCGACGAGCTCGTTTAGTGAACCGTCAGATCGCCTGGAGACGCCATCC
ACGCTGTTTTGACCTCCATAGAAGACACCGGGACCGATCCAGCCTCCGGACTCTAGCGTTTAAACTTAAG
CTTGGTACCGAGCTCGGATCCACTAGTCCAGTGTGGTGGAATTCTGCAGATATCACCACCGCCAGCTCCT
CCCTGGCCAAGGACACTTCATCGACCGGTGAGAACCTGTACTTCCAGCTAATGGGCTGCCTCGGGAACAG
TAAGACCGAGGACCAGCGCAACGAGGAGAAGGCGCAGCGTGAGGCCAACAAAAAGATCGAGAAGCAGCTG
CAGAAGGACAAGCAGGTCTACCGGGCCACGCACCGCCTGCTGCTGCTGGGTGCTGGAGAATCTGGTAAAA
GCACCATTGTGAAGCAGATGAGGATCCTGCATGTTAATGGGTTTAATGGAGACAGTGAGAAGGCAACCAA
AGTGCAGGACATCAAAAACAACCTGAAAGAGGCGATTGAAACCATTGTGGCCGCCATGAGCAACCTGGTG
CCCCCCGTGGAGCTGGCCAACCCCGAGAACCAGTTCAGAGTGGACTACATTCTGAGTGTGATGAACTCTG
GTGGTGGTGGATCCATGGCTTCCAAGGTGTACGACCCCGAGCAACGCAAACGCATGATCACTGGGCCTCA
GTGGTGGGCTCGCTGCAAGCAAATGAACGTGCTGGACTCCTTCATCAACTACTATGATTCCGAGAAGCAC
GCCGAGAACGCCGTGATTTTTCTGCATGGTAACGCTACCTCCAGCTACCTGTGGAGGCACGTCGTGCCTC
ACATCGAGCCCGTGGCTAGATGCATCATCCCTGATCTGATCGGAATGGGTAAGTCCGGCAAGAGCGGGAA
TGGCTCATATCGCCTCCTGGATCACTACAAGTACCTCACCGCTTGGTTCGAGCTGCTGAACCTTCCAAAG
AAAATCATCTTTGTGGGCCACGACTGGGGGGCTGCTCTGGCCTTTCACTACGCCTACGAGCACCAAGACA
GGATCAAGGCCATCGTCCATATGGAGAGTGTCGTGGACGTGATCGAGTCCTGGGACGAGTGGCCTGACAT
CGAGGAGGATATCGCCCTGATCAAGAGCGAAGAGGGCGAGAAAATGGTGCTTGAGAATAACTTCTTCGTC
GAGACCGTGCTCCCAAGCAAGATCATGCGGAAACTGGAGCCTGAGGAGTTCGCTGCCTACCTGGAGCCAT
TCAAGGAGAAGGGCGAGGTTAGACGGCCTACCCTCTCCTGGCCTCGCGAGATCCCTCTCGTTAAGGGAGG
CAAGCCCGACGTCGTCCAGATTGTCCGCAACTACAACGCCTACCTTCGGGCCAGCGACGATCTGCCTAAG
CTGTTCATCGAGTCCGACCCTGGGTTCTTTTCCAACGCTATTGTCGAGGGAGCTAAGAAGTTCCCTAACA
CCGAGTTCGTGAAGGTGAAGGGCCTCCACTTCCTCCAGGAGGACGCTCCAGATGAAATGGGTAAGTACAT
CAAGAGCTTCGTGGAGCGCGTGCTGAAGAACGAGCAGAGCGGAGGAGGCGGCAGTGTGCCTGACTTTGAC
TTCCCTCCCGAATTCTATGAGCATGCCAAGGCTCTGTGGGAGGATGAAGGAGTGCGTGCCTGCTACGAAC
GCTCCAACGAGTACCAGCTGATTGACTGTGCCCAGTACTTCCTGGACAAGATCGACGTGATCAAGCAGGC
TGACTATGTGCCGAGCGATCAGGACCTGCTTCGCTGCCGTGTCCTGACTTCTGGAATCTTTGAGACCAAG
TTCCAGGTGGACAAAGTCAACTTCCACATGTTTGACGTGGGTGGCCAGCGCGATGAACGCCGCAAGTGGA
TCCAGTGCTTCAACGATGTGACTGCCATCATCTTCGTGGTGGCCAGCAGCAGCTACAACATGGTCATCCG
GGAGGACAACCAGACCAACCGCCTGCAGGAGGCTCTGAACCTCTTCAAGAGCATCTGGAACAACAGATGG
CTGCGCACCATCTCTGTGATCCTGTTCCTCAACAAGCAAGATCTGCTCGCTGAGAAAGTCCTTGCTGGGA
AATCGAAGATTGAGGACTACTTTCCAGAATTTGCTCGCTACACTACTCCTGAGGATGCTACTCCCGAGCC
CGGAGAGGACCCACGCGTGACCCGGGCCAAGTACTTCATTCGAGATGAGTTTCTGAGGATCAGCACTGCC
AGTGGAGATGGGCGTCACTACTGCTACCCTCATTTCACCTGCGCTGTGGACACTGAGAACATCCGCCGTG
TGTTCAACGACTGCCGTGACATCATTCAGCGCATGCACCTTCGTCAGTACGAGCTGCTATAATAGCTCGA
GTCTAGAGGGCCCGTTTAAACCCGCTGATCAGCCTCGACTGTGCCTTCTAGTTGCCAGCCATCTGTTGTT
TGCCCCTCCCCCGTGCCTTCCTTGACCCTGGAAGGTGCCACTCCCACTGTCCTTTCCTAATAAAATGAGG
AAATTGCATCGCATTGTCTGAGTAGGTGTCATTCTATTCTGGGGGGTGGGGTGGGGCAGGACAGCAAGGG
GGAGGATTGGGAAGACAATAGCAGGCATGCTGGGGATGCGGTGGGCTCTATGGCTTCTGAGGCGGAAAGA
ACCAGCTGGGGCTCTAGGGGGTATCCCC
[124 nt withheld, positions 3529-3652]
C
[91 nt withheld, positions 3654-3744]
AGGGTGATGGTTCACGTACCTAGAAGTTCCTATTCCGAAGTTCCTATTCTCTAGAAAGTATAGGAACTTC
CTTGGCCAAAAAGCCTGAACTCACCGCGACGTCTGTCGAGAAGTTTCTGATCGAAAAGTTCGACAGCGTC
TCCGACCTGATGCAGCTCTCGGAGGGCGAAGAATCTCGTGCTTTCAGCTTCGATGTAGGAGGGCGTGGAT
ATGTCCTGCGGGTAAATAGCTGCGCCGATGGTTTCTACAAAGATCGTTATGTTTATCGGCACTTTGCATC
GGCCGCGCTCCCGATTCCGGAAGTGCTTGACATTGGGGAATTCAGCGAGAGCCTGACCTATTGCATCTCC
CGCCGTGCACAGGGTGTCACGTTGCAAGACCTGCCTGAAACCGAACTGCCCGCTGTTCTGCAGCCGGTCG
CGGAGGCCATGGATGCGATCGCTGCGGCCGATCTTAGCCAGACGAGCGGGTTCGGCCCATTCGGACCGCA
AGGAATCGGTCAATACACTACATGGCGTGATTTCATATGCGCGATTGCTGATCCCCATGTGTATCACTGG
CAAACTGTGATGGACGACACCGTCAGTGCGTCCGTCGCGCAGGCTCTCGATGAGCTGATGCTTTGGGCCG
AGGACTGCCCCGAAGTCCGGCACCTCGTGCACGCGGATTTCGGCTCCAACAATGTCCTGACGGACAATGG
CCGCATAACAGCGGTCATTGACTGGAGCGAGGCGATGTTCGGGGATTCCCAATACGAGGTCGCCAACATC
TTCTTCTGGAGGCCGTGGTTGGCTTGTATGGAGCAGCAGACGCGCTACTTCGAGCGGAGGCATCCGGAGC
TTGCAGGATCGCCGCGGCTCCGGGCGTATATGCTCCGCATTGGTCTTGACCAACTCTATCAGAGCTTGGT
TGACGGCAATTTCGATGATGCAGCTTGGGCGCAGGGTCGATGCGACGCAATCGTCCGATCCGGAGCCGGG
ACTGTCGGGCGTACACAAATCGCCCGCAGAAGCGCGGCCGTCTGGACCGATGGCTGTGTAGAAGTACTCG
CCGATAGTGGAAACCGACGCCCCAGCACTCGTCCGAGGGCAAAGGAATAGCACGTACTACGAGATTTCGA
TTCCACCGCCGCCTTCTATGAAAGGTTGGGCTTCGGAATCGTTTTCCGGGACGCCGGCTGGATGATCCTC
CAGCGCGGGGATCTCATGCTGGAGTTCTTCGCCCACCCCAACTTGTTTATTGCAGCTTATAATGGTTACA
AATAAAGCAATAGCATCACAAATTTCACAAATAAAGCATTTTTTTCACTGCATTCTAGTTGTGGTTTGTC
CAAACTCATCAATGTATCTTATCATGTCTGTATACCGTCGACCTCTAGCTAGAGCTTGGCGTAATCATGG
TCATAGCTGTTTCCTGTGTGAAATTGTTATCCGCTCACAATTCCACACAACATACGAGCCGGAAGCATAA
AGTGTAAAGCCTGGGGTGCCTAATGAGTGAGCTAACTCACATTAATTGCGTTGCGCTCACTGCCCGCTTT
CCAGTCGGGAAACCTGTCGTGCCAGCTGCATTAATGAATCGGCCAACGCGCGGGGAGAGGCGGTTTGCGT
ATTGGGCGCTCTTCCGCTTCCTCGCTCACTGACTCGCTGCGCTCGGTCGTTCGGCTGCGGCGAGCGGTAT
CAGCTCACTCAAAGGCGGTAATACGGTTATCCACAGAATCAGGGGATAACGCAGGAAAGAACATGTGAGC
AAAAGGCCAGCAAAAGGCCAGGAACCGTAAAAAGGCCGCGTTGCTGGCGTTTTTCCATAGGCTCCGCCCC
CCTGACGAGCATCACAAAAATCGACGCTCAAGTCAGAGGTGGCGAAACCCGACAGGACTATAAAGATACC
AGGCGTTTCCCCCTGGAAGCTCCCTCGTGCGCTCTCCTGTTCCGACCCTGCCGCTTACCGGATACCTGTC
CGCCTTTCTCCCTTCGGGAAGCGTGGCGCTTTCTCATAGCTCACGCTGTAGGTATCTCAGTTCGGTGTAG
GTCGTTCGCTCCAAGCTGGGCTGTGTGCACGAACCCCCCGTTCAGCCCGACCGCTGCGCCTTATCCGGTA
ACTATCGTCTTGAGTCCAACCCGGTAAGACACGACTTATCGCCACTGGCAGCAGCCACTGGTAACAGGAT
TAGCAGAGCGAGGTATGTAGGCGGTGCTACAGAGTTCTTGAAGTGGTGGCCTAACTACGGCTACACTAGA
AGAACAGTATTTGGTATCTGCGCTCTGCTGAAGCCAGTTACCTTCGGAAAAAGAGTTGGTAGCTCTTGAT
CCGGCAAACAAACCACCGCTGGTAGCGGTGGTTTTTTTGTTTGCAAGCAGCAGATTACGCGCAGAAAAAA
AGGATCTCAAGAAGATCCTTTGATCTTTTCTACGGGGTCTGACGCTCAGTGGAACGAAAACTCACGTTAA
GGGATTTTGGTCATGAGATTATCAAAAAGGATCTTCACCTAGATCCTTTTAAATTAAAAATGAAGTTTTA
AATCAATCTAAAGTATATATGAGTAAACTTGGTCTGACAGTTACCAATGCTTAATCAGTGAGGCACCTAT
CTCAGCGATCTGTCTATTTCGTTCATCCATAGTTGCCTGACTCCCCGTCGTGTAGATAACTACGATACGG
GAGGGCTTACCATCTGGCCCCAGTGCTGCAATGATACCGCGAGACCCACGCTCACCGGCTCCAGATTTAT
CAGCAATAAACCAGCCAGCCGGAAGGGCCGAGCGCAGAAGTGGTCCTGCAACTTTATCCGCCTCCATCCA
GTCTATTAATTGTTGCCGGGAAGCTAGAGTAAGTAGTTCGCCAGTTAATAGTTTGCGCAACGTTGTTGCC
ATTGCTACAGGCATCGTGGTGTCACGCTCGTCGTTTGGTATGGCTTCATTCAGCTCCGGTTCCCAACGAT
CAAGGCGAGTTACATGATCCCCCATGTTGTGCAAAAAAGCGGTTAGCTCCTTCGGTCCTCCGATCGTTGT
CAGAAGTAAGTTGGCCGCAGTGTTATCACTCATGGTTATGGCAGCACTGCATAATTCTCTTACTGTCATG
CCATCCGTAAGATGCTTTTCTGTGACTGGTGAGTACTCAACCAAGTCATTCTGAGAATAGTGTATGCGGC
GACCGAGTTGCTCTTGCCCGGCGTCAATACGGGATAATACCGCGCCACATAGCAGAACTTTAAAAGTGCT
CATCATTGGAAAACGTTCTTCGGGGCGAAAACTCTCAAGGATCTTACCGCTGTTGAGATCCAGTTCGATG
TAACCCACTCGTGCACCCAACTGATCTTCAGCATCTTTTACTTTCACCAGCGTTTCTGGGTGAGCAAAAA
CAGGAAGGCAAAATGCCGCAAAAAAGGGAATAAGGGCGACACGGAAATGTTGAATACTCATACTCTTCCT
TTTTCAATATTATTGAAGCATTTATCAGGGTTATTGTCTCATGAGCGGATACATATTTGAATGTATTTAG
AAAAATAAACAAATAGGGGTTCCGCGCACATTTCCCCGAAAAGTGCCACCTGACGTC
Features (pLannotate 1.2.2; 23 found; start..end, strand, type, name):
     28..80      -  misc_feature   bom (fragment): basis of mobility region from pBR322
    235..614     +  enhancer       CMV enhancer: human cytomegalovirus immediate early enhancer
    615..818     +  promoter       CMV promoter: human cytomegalovirus (CMV) immediate early promoter
    820..839     +  promoter       PLtetO-1 promoter (fragment): modified phage lambda PL promoter with tet operator sites (Lutz and Bujard, 1997)
    841..860     +  promoter       PLtetO-1 promoter (fragment): modified phage lambda PL promoter with tet operator sites (Lutz and Bujard, 1997)
    868..901     +  promoter       TRE3GV promoter (fragment): 3rd-generation Tet-responsive promoter that can be activated by binding of Tet-On® 3G, optimized for retroviral and lentiviral vectors
   1107..1454    +  CDS            GNAS_SCHMA (fragment): Experimental evidence at transcript level: Swiss-Prot protein existence level 2. Guanine nucleotide-binding proteins (G proteins) are involved as modulators or transducers in various transmembrane signaling systems. The G(s) protein is involved in hormonal regulation of adenylate cyclase: it activates the cyclase in response to beta- adrenergic stimuli. From Schistosoma mansoni (Blood fluke).
   1485..2417    +  CDS            hRluc: Renilla luciferase human codon-optimized
   2478..3200    +  CDS            gpaD (fragment): GPA4_DICDI - Experimental evidence at protein level: Swiss-Prot protein existence level 1. Guanine nucleotide-binding proteins (G proteins) are involved as modulators or transducers in various transmembrane signaling systems. G alpha-4 plays a role in morphogenesis of the multicellular structure. From Dictyostelium discoideum (Slime mold).
   3259..3483    +  polyA_signal   bGH poly(A) signal: bovine growth hormone polyadenylation signal
   3487..3508    +  promoter       SV40 promoter (fragment): SV40 enhancer and early promoter
   3529..3762    +  rep_origin     f1 ori (fragment) (sequence partly withheld): f1 bacteriophage origin of replication; arrow indicates direction of (+) strand synthesis
   3767..3814    +  protein_bind   FRT: FLP-mediated recombination occurs in the 8-bp core sequence TCTAGAAA (Turan and Bode, 2011). FLP recombinase from the Saccharomyces cerevisiae 2μ plasmid
   3822..4844    +  CDS            HygR: aminoglycoside phosphotransferase from E. coli; aph(4)-Ia; confers resistance to hygromycin
   4854..4979    +  CDS            ble (fragment): BLE_KLEPN - Experimental evidence at protein level: Swiss-Prot protein existence level 1. Binding protein with a strong affinity to the bleomycin family of antibiotics. Binds to CL990; an antimitotic-antibiotic compound. From Klebsiella pneumoniae.
   4974..5095    +  polyA_signal   SV40 poly(A) signal: SV40 polyadenylation signal
   5168..5184    -  protein_bind   lac operator: The lac repressor binds to the lac operator to inhibit transcription in E. coli. This inhibition can be relieved by adding lactose or isopropyl-β-D-thiogalactopyranoside (IPTG). lac repressor encoded by lacI
   5192..5222    -  promoter       lac promoter: promoter for the E. coli lac operon
   5237..5258    -  protein_bind   CAP binding site: CAP binding activates transcription in the presence of cAMP. E. coli catabolite activator protein
   5271..5363    -  CDS            lacI (fragment): lac repressor; lacI; The lac repressor binds to the lac operator to inhibit transcription in E. coli. This inhibition can be relieved by adding lactose or isopropyl-β-D-thiogalactopyranoside (IPTG).
   5546..6134    -  rep_origin     ori: high-copy-number ColE1/pMB1/pBR322/pUC origin of replication
   6305..7165    -  CDS            AmpR: β-lactamase; bla; confers resistance to ampicillin, carbenicillin, and related antibiotics
   7166..7270    -  promoter       AmpR promoter: bla
