[The description below was written by a language model from this plasmid's Addgene catalogue record and pLannotate feature annotations shown in this document.]
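Description:
pcDNA5/FRT/TO-GAlphasS-RLuc8 is a mammalian expression plasmid built on the Invitrogen pcDNA5/FRT/TO backbone. It carries a human Gαs short-isoform subunit (GNAS2) made into a luminescent BRET donor. It is propagated in E. coli as a high-copy plasmid through a ColE1/pUC-type origin and selected with ampicillin via the β-lactamase gene; a fragment of the f1 origin is also annotated.

The roughly 2.1 kb insert, assembled by Gibson cloning, sits downstream of the CMV enhancer and promoter. The short tet-operator-like matches annotated just after the promoter correspond to the operator sites of the "TO" backbone, which allow tetracycline-regulated expression in cells that supply Tet repressor and constitutive expression otherwise. A bGH polyadenylation signal terminates the transcript. The coding sequence is not an end-to-end fusion. RLuc8, a Renilla luciferase variant that the annotation software matched to human codon-optimised Renilla luciferase, is inserted at amino acid position 123 of the alpha subunit and is flanked by flexible SGGGGS linkers. This explains why the feature table shows the G protein as two fragments on either side of the luciferase. Their labels as Schistosoma and Dictyostelium G alpha proteins are homology-based hits by the automated annotation, whereas the record gives the insert as human.

An FRT site immediately precedes a hygromycin resistance gene with an SV40 poly(A) signal. With this arrangement, FLP-mediated integration into a matching genomic FRT site can yield hygromycin-selectable stable lines.

The construct belongs to the TRUPATH biosensor platform. According to the record, it is an optimal component of a BRET2 sensor that reports heterotrimeric G protein dissociation. It was generated under a programme that develops tools for understudied GPCRs and other druggable protein families.
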