Addgene plasmid #140980: pcDNA5/FRT/TO-GAlphasS-RLuc8
Purpose: Encodes a G alpha subunit (GNAS2) containing RLuc8 as an optimal component of a BRET2 biosensor for studying heterotrimeric G protein dissociation
Depositing lab: Bryan Roth. Depositing organization: University of North Carolina at Chapel Hill. Publication: TRUPATH, an open-source biosensor platform for interrogating the GPCR transducerome. Olsen RHJ, DiBerto JF, English JG, Glaudin AM, Krumm BE, Slocum ST, Che T, Gavin AC, McCorvy JD, Roth BL, Strachan RT. Nat Chem Biol. 2020 May 4. pii: 10.1038/s41589-020-0535-8. doi: 10.1038/s41589-020-0535-8. PubMed 32367019.
Backbone
  Vector backbone: pcDNA5/FRT/TO
  Backbone manufacturer: Invitrogen
  Backbone size w/o insert (bp): 5203
  Vector type: Mammalian Expression, Luciferase
  Selectable markers: Hygromycin
Growth in bacteria
  Bacterial resistance: Ampicillin, 100 μg/mL
  Growth temperature: 37°C
  Growth strain: NEB Stable
  Copy number: High Copy
Gene/Insert
  Gene/Insert name: GAlphasS-RLuc8 (alt name: GNAS2)
  Species: H. sapiens (human)
  Insert size (bp): 2112
  Mutation: RLuc8 and flanking SGGGGS linkers have been inserted at amino acid position 123 of the alpha subunit
  Promoter: CMV
  Cloning method: Gibson Cloning
  Sequencing primers: 5′ CGCAAATGGGCGGTAGGCGTG; 3′ TAGAAGGCACAGTCGAGG
Terms and licenses: Academic/Nonprofit Terms; Industry Terms: Not Available to Industry
Depositor comments: These plasmids were generated as part of the Illuminating the Druggable Genome (IDG) program sponsored by the NIH Common Fund. The goal of this program is to identify, gather, and distribute information and resources for proteins that currently are not well-studied yet belong to commonly drug-targeted protein families: protein kinases, non-olfactory G-protein coupled receptors (GPCRs), and ion channels. The IDG program is designed to develop fundamental research tools for understudied proteins, elucidate their function, and disseminate the IDG-related resources and data to the greater scientific community.
How to cite: pcDNA5/FRT/TO-GAlphasS-RLuc8 was a gift from Bryan Roth (Addgene plasmid # 140980 ; http://n2t.net/addgene:140980 ; RRID:Addgene_140980)
